>Addgene plasmid #41308 | TAL3134 | depositor partial sequence | sequence record 54947 | TAL3134 sequence 2430 bps
TCTAGAGCTAGCACCATGGACTACAAAGACCATGACGGTGATTATAAAGATCATGACATCGATTACAAGG
ATGACGATGACAAGATGGCCCCCAAGAAGAAGAGGAAGGTGGGCATTCACCGCGGGGTACCTATGGTGGA
CTTGAGGACACTCGGTTATTCGCAACAGCAACAGGAGAAAATCAAGCCTAAGGTCAGGAGCACCGTCGCG
CAACACCACGAGGCGCTTGTGGGGCATGGCTTCACTCATGCGCATATTGTCGCGCTTTCACAGCACCCTG
CGGCGCTTGGGACGGTGGCTGTCAAATACCAAGATATGATTGCGGCCCTGCCCGAAGCCACGCACGAGGC
AATTGTAGGGGTCGGTAAACAGTGGTCGGGAGCGCGAGCACTTGAGGCGCTGCTGACTGTGGCGGGTGAG
CTTAGGGGGCCTCCGCTCCAGCTCGACACCGGGCAGCTGCTGAAGATCGCGAAGAGAGGGGGAGTAACAG
CGGTAGAGGCAGTGCACGCCTGGCGCAATGCGCTCACCGGGGCCCCCTTGAACCTGACCCCAGACCAGGT
AGTCGCAATCGCGTCACATGACGGGGGAAAGCAAGCCCTGGAAACCGTGCAAAGGTTGTTGCCGGTCCTT
TGTCAAGACCACGGCCTTACACCGGAGCAAGTCGTGGCCATTGCATCCCACGACGGTGGCAAACAGGCTC
TTGAGACGGTTCAGAGACTTCTCCCAGTTCTCTGTCAAGCCCACGGGCTGACTCCCGATCAAGTTGTAGC
GATTGCGTCGCATGACGGAGGGAAACAAGCATTGGAGACTGTCCAACGGCTCCTTCCCGTGTTGTGTCAA
GCCCACGGTTTGACGCCTGCACAAGTGGTCGCCATCGCCTCCAATATTGGCGGTAAGCAGGCGCTGGAAA
CAGTACAGCGCCTGCTGCCTGTACTGTGCCAGGATCATGGACTGACCCCAGACCAGGTAGTCGCAATCGC
GTCAAACGGAGGGGGAAAGCAAGCCCTGGAAACCGTGCAAAGGTTGTTGCCGGTCCTTTGTCAAGACCAC
GGCCTTACACCGGAGCAAGTCGTGGCCATTGCAAGCAACATCGGTGGCAAACAGGCTCTTGAGACGGTTC
AGAGACTTCTCCCAGTTCTCTGTCAAGCCCACGGGCTGACTCCCGATCAAGTTGTAGCGATTGCGTCGCA
TGACGGAGGGAAACAAGCATTGGAGACTGTCCAACGGCTCCTTCCCGTGTTGTGTCAAGCCCACGGTTTG
ACGCCTGCACAAGTGGTCGCCATCGCCAGCCATGATGGCGGTAAGCAGGCGCTGGAAACAGTACAGCGCC
TGCTGCCTGTACTGTGCCAGGATCATGGACTGACCCCAGACCAGGTAGTCGCAATCGCGTCAAACGGAGG
GGGAAAGCAAGCCCTGGAAACCGTGCAAAGGTTGTTGCCGGTCCTTTGTCAAGACCACGGCCTTACACCG
GAGCAAGTCGTGGCCATTGCAAGCAACATCGGTGGCAAACAGGCTCTTGAGACGGTTCAGAGACTTCTCC
CAGTTCTCTGTCAAGCCCACGGGCTGACTCCCGATCAAGTTGTAGCGATTGCGTCGAACATTGGAGGGAA
ACAAGCATTGGAGACTGTCCAACGGCTCCTTCCCGTGTTGTGTCAAGCCCACGGTTTGACGCCTGCACAA
GTGGTCGCCATCGCCAGCCATGATGGCGGTAAGCAGGCGCTGGAAACAGTACAGCGCCTGCTGCCTGTAC
TGTGCCAGGATCATGGACTGACCCCAGACCAGGTAGTCGCAATCGCGTCAAACGGAGGGGGAAAGCAAGC
CCTGGAAACCGTGCAAAGGTTGTTGCCGGTCCTTTGTCAAGACCACGGCCTTACACCGGAGCAAGTCGTG
GCCATTGCATCCCACGACGGTGGCAAACAGGCTCTTGAGACGGTTCAGAGACTTCTCCCAGTTCTCTGTC
AAGCCCACGGGCTGACTCCCGATCAAGTTGTAGCGATTGCGTCGAACATTGGAGGGAAACAAGCATTGGA
GACTGTCCAACGGCTCCTTCCCGTGTTGTGTCAAGCCCACGGTTTGACGCCTGCACAAGTGGTCGCCATC
GCCAACAACAACGGCGGTAAGCAGGCGCTGGAAACAGTACAGCGCCTGCTGCCTGTACTGTGCCAGGATC
ATGGACTGACACCCGAACAGGTGGTCGCCATTGCTAATAATAACGGAGGACGGCCAGCCTTGGAGTCCAT
CGTAGCCCAATTGTCCAGGCCCGATCCCGCGTTGGCTGCGTTAACGAATGACCATCTGGTGGCGTTGGCA
TGTCTTGGTGGACGACCCGCGCTCGATGCAGTCAAAAAGGGTCTGCCTCATGCTCCCGCATTGATCAAAA
GAACCAACCGGCGGATTCCCGAGAGAACTTCCCATCGAGTCGCGGGATCC
