>Addgene plasmid #41308 | TAL3134 | addgene partial sequence | sequence record 56430 | JDS-TALEN-F 5'-TAGGGGTCGGTAAACAGTGG-3'
GCGCTGCTGACTGTGGCGGGTGAGCTTAGGGGGCCTCCGCTCCAGCTCGACACCGGGCAGCTGCTGAAGA
TCGCGAAGAGAGGGGGAGTAACAGCGGTAGAGGCAGTGCACGCCTGGCGCAATGCGCTCACCGGGGCCCC
CTTGAACCTGACCCCAGACCAGGTAGTCGCAATCGCGTCACATGACGGGGGAAAGCAAGCCCTGGAAACC
GTGCAAAGGTTGTTGCCGGTCCTTTGTCAAGACCACGGCCTTACACCGGAGCAAGTCGTGGCCATTGCAT
CCCACGACGGTGGCAAACAGGCTCTTGAGACGGTTCAGAGACTTCTCCCAGTTCTCTGTCAAGCCCACGG
GCTGACTCCCGATCAAGTTGTAGCGATTGCGTCGCATGACGGAGGGAAACAAGCATTGGAGACTGTCCAA
CGGCTCCTTCCCGTGTTGTGTCAAGCCCACGGTTTGACGCCTGCACAAGTGGTCGCCATCGCCTCCAATA
TTGGCGGTAAGCAGGCGCTGGAAACAGTACAGCGCCTGCTGCCTGTACTGTGCCAGGATCATGGACTGAC
CCCAGACCAGGTAGTCGCAATCGCGTCAAACGGAGGGGGAAAGCAAGCCCTGGAAACCGTGCAAAGGTTG
TTGCCGGTCCTTTGTCAAGACCACGGCCTTACACCGGAGCAAGTCGTGGCCATTGCAAGCAACATCGGTG
GCAAACAGGCTCTTGAGACGGTTCAGAGACTTCTCCCAGTTCTCTGTCAAGCCCACGGGCTGACTCCCGA
TCAAGTTGTAGCGATTGCGTCGCATGACGGAGGGAAACAAGCATTGGAGACTGTCCAACGGCTCCTTCCC
GTGTTGTGTCAAGCCCACGGTTTGACGCCTGCACAAGTGGTCGCCATCGCCAGCCATGATGGCGGTA
