[The description below was written by a language model from this plasmid's Addgene catalogue record.]
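Description:
TAL3134 is a TALEN expression plasmid built on the JDS74 backbone, a roughly 6.4 kb mammalian expression vector that also carries a T7 promoter. It is propagated in E. coli as a high-copy plasmid under ampicillin selection. The insert, about 1.6 kb, is an engineered array of TAL effector repeats designed to recognise an 18-nucleotide site in the zebrafish (D. rerio) parn gene. The name "ZebrafishCommunity-parn-Left" marks it as the left half-site monomer of a TALEN pair. The insert is therefore a synthetic DNA-binding domain directed at parn, not the parn coding sequence itself.

The repeat array was cloned by restriction enzyme methods, with both cloning sites destroyed in the process. It sits in frame with elements supplied by the backbone: an N-terminal 3X FLAG tag for detection and a C-terminal wild-type FokI nuclease domain. FokI cleaves DNA only as a dimer, so this construct is meant to be used with a matching right-side TALEN that binds the opposite strand nearby. Together the two monomers place their FokI domains over the spacer and create a double-strand break, whose error-prone repair can introduce disruptive indels. The CMV promoter drives expression in transfected mammalian cells. The T7 promoter permits in vitro transcription of TALEN mRNA, the form typically injected into zebrafish embryos, consistent with the associated work on targeted gene disruption in somatic zebrafish cells. The use of a BGH reverse sequencing primer suggests a BGH polyadenylation signal downstream, though no feature table is provided to confirm this. The depositor recommends a diagnostic digest before use, because repeat arrays can be unstable.
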