Addgene plasmid #41308: TAL3134
Depositing lab: Keith Joung. Depositing organization: Massachusetts General Hospital. Publication: Targeted gene disruption in somatic zebrafish cells using engineered TALENs. Sander JD, Cade L, Khayter C, Reyon D, Peterson RT, Joung JK, Yeh JR. Nat Biotechnol. 2011 Aug 5;29(8):697-8. doi: 10.1038/nbt.1934. PubMed 21822241.
Backbone
  Vector backbone: JDS74
  Backbone manufacturer: Addgene plasmid #32288
  Backbone size w/o insert (bp): 6447
  Vector type: Mammalian Expression ; T7
Growth in bacteria
  Bacterial resistance: Ampicillin, 100 μg/mL
  Growth temperature: 37°C
  Growth strain: XL1 Blue
  Copy number: High Copy
Gene/Insert
  Gene/Insert name: ZebrafishCommunity-parn-Left (alt name: parn)
  Species: D. rerio (zebrafish)
  Insert size (bp): 1640
  Entrez Gene: parn (a.k.a. MGC56067, zgc:56067)
  Promoter: CMV
  Tag / fusion protein: 3X Flag (N terminal on backbone); WT FOKI (C terminal on backbone)
  Cloning method: Restriction Enzyme; 5′ cloning site N/A (destroyed during cloning); 3′ cloning site N/A (destroyed during cloning)
  Sequencing primers: 5′ CMV-F; 3′ BGH-rev
Terms and licenses: Academic/Nonprofit Terms; Industry Terms: Not Available to Industry
Depositor comments: Target binding site: TCCCATACCTAACTCAGG It is strongly recommended that users perform a diagnostic digest to verify this plasmid prior to use. For example, a double digest of the plasmid with BamHI and KpnI should result in two bands at 2.3kb and 5.8kb.
How to cite: TAL3134 was a gift from Keith Joung (Addgene plasmid # 41308 ; http://n2t.net/addgene:41308 ; RRID:Addgene_41308)
